Addgene plasmid #221740: pMRXIP-GFP-5K4Q
Purpose: Stable expression of GFP-5K4Q in mammalian cells to monitor membrane charge
Depositing lab: Noboru Mizushima. Depositing organization: The University of Tokyo. Publication: Syntaxin 17 recruitment to mature autophagosomes is temporally regulated by PI4P accumulation. Shinoda S, Sakai Y, Matsui T, Uematsu M, Koyama-Honda I, Sakamaki JI, Yamamoto H, Mizushima N. Elife. 2024 Jun 4;12:RP92189. doi: 10.7554/eLife.92189. PubMed 38831696.
Backbone
  Vector backbone: pMRX-IP
  Backbone manufacturer: Dr.Shoji Yamaoka of Tokyo Medical and Dental University
  Backbone size w/o insert (bp): 6137
  Total vector size (bp): 6909
  Vector type: Mammalian Expression, Retroviral
  Selectable markers: Puromycin
Growth in bacteria
  Bacterial resistance: Ampicillin, 100 μg/mL
  Growth temperature: 37°C
  Growth strain: NEB Stable
  Growth instructions: 100 μg/mL
  Copy number: High Copy
Gene/Insert
  Gene/Insert name: C -terminal region of KRAS (alt name: 5K4Q)
  Species: H. sapiens (human)
  Insert size (bp): 54
  Mutation: deleted amino acids 1-170, mutated K to Q
  GenBank ID: NM_004985.4
  Entrez Gene: KRAS (a.k.a. 'C-K-RAS, C-K-RAS, CFC2, K-RAS2A, K-RAS2B, K-RAS4A, K-RAS4B, K-Ras, K-Ras 2, KI-RAS, KRAS1, KRAS2, NS, NS3, OES, RALD, RASK2, c-Ki-ras, c-Ki-ras2)
  Tag / fusion protein: GFP (N terminal on insert)
  Cloning method: Gibson Cloning
  Sequencing primers: 5′ ggctcgGGATCCggGAATTCAAGCAAAGACGGCCAGCAGCAACAAAAGAAGTCTAAGACCAAGTGTGTAATCATGtaaCTCGAGaGCGGCCGCt; 3′ aGCGGCCGCtCTCGAGttaCATGATTACACACTTGGTCTTAGACTTCTTTTGTTGCTGCTGGCCGTCTTTGCTTGAATTCccGGATCCcgagcc
Terms and licenses: Academic/Nonprofit Terms; Industry Terms: Not Available to Industry
How to cite: pMRXIP-GFP-5K4Q was a gift from Noboru Mizushima (Addgene plasmid # 221740 ; http://n2t.net/addgene:221740 ; RRID:Addgene_221740)
