[The description below was written by a language model from this plasmid's Addgene catalogue record and pLannotate feature annotations shown in this document.]
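Description:
pMRXIP-GFP-5K4Q is a Moloney murine leukemia virus-based retroviral vector built on the pMRX-IP backbone (about 6.9 kb in total) for stable expression of a GFP-tagged membrane charge probe in mammalian cells. In bacteria it is maintained through a high-copy ColE1/pUC-type origin and selected with ampicillin via the β-lactamase gene and its native promoter. The viral portion begins with a CMV enhancer joined to a partial LTR fragment. This hybrid 5′ element would drive production of the genomic RNA in packaging cells. It is followed by the MMLV Ψ packaging signal, a truncated gag segment lacking its start codon, and a pol region carrying the splice acceptor, and it ends with a complete MMLV LTR downstream of the cargo.

The cargo is a bicistronic cassette. EGFP is fused at its C-terminus to a short (54 bp) segment from the C-terminal region of human KRAS, in which residues 1–170 are deleted and lysines are changed to glutamine. The alternative name 5K4Q appears to denote five lysines retained and four converted to glutamine. This small tail is not separately annotated in the feature table but would lie in the gap between EGFP and the IRES. An EMCV IRES then allows translation of puromycin N-acetyltransferase from the same transcript, so puromycin selection enriches for transduced cells expressing the probe. No separate internal promoter is annotated, so expression presumably depends on LTR-driven transcription after integration. The polybasic KRAS tail binds negatively charged membranes, so changing its lysine content alters its net positive charge. The record states that the fusion is used to monitor membrane charge, and the associated work concerns PI4P accumulation on maturing autophagosomes.
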