Features (pLannotate 1.2.2; 13 found; start..end, strand, type, name):
      1..380     +  enhancer       CMV enhancer: human cytomegalovirus immediate early enhancer
    381..676     +  LTR            3' LTR (ΔU3) (fragment): self-inactivating 3' long terminal repeat (LTR) from Moloney murine leukemia virus
    739..1096    +  misc_feature   MMLV Ψ: packaging signal of Moloney murine leukemia virus (MMLV)
   1161..1577    +  CDS            gag (truncated): truncated Moloney murine leukemia virus (MMLV) gag gene lacking the start codon
   1587..1961    +  misc_feature   pol region: Moloney murine leukemia virus (MMLV) pol region containing the splice acceptor site
   1994..2710    +  CDS            EGFP: EGFP is a basic (constitutively fluorescent) green fluorescent protein published in 1996, derived from Aequorea victoria. It is reported to be a rapidly-maturing weak dimer with moderate acid sensitivity.
   2823..3398    +  misc_feature   IRES2: internal ribosome entry site (IRES) of the encephalomyocarditis virus (EMCV)
   3405..4004    +  CDS            PuroR: puromycin N-acetyltransferase; pac from Streptomyces alboniger; confers resistance to puromycin
   4112..4703    +  LTR            LTR: long terminal repeat from Moloney murine leukemia virus
   4769..4821    -  CDS            lacI (fragment): lac repressor; lacI; The lac repressor binds to the lac operator to inhibit transcription in E. coli. This inhibition can be relieved by adding lactose or isopropyl-β-D-thiogalactopyranoside (IPTG).
   5004..5592    -  rep_origin     ori: high-copy-number ColE1/pMB1/pBR322/pUC origin of replication
   5756..6616    -  CDS            AmpR: β-lactamase; bla; confers resistance to ampicillin, carbenicillin, and related antibiotics
   6617..6721    -  promoter       AmpR promoter: bla
>Addgene plasmid #221740 | pMRXIP-GFP-5K4Q | addgene full sequence | sequence record 443151 | Addgene NGS Result
GACATTGATTATTGACTAGTTATTAATAGTAATCAATTACGGGGTCATTAGTTCATAGCCCATATATGGA
GTTCCGCGTTACATAACTTACGGTAAATGGCCCGCCTGGCTGACCGCCCAACGACCCCCGCCCATTGACG
TCAATAATGACGTATGTTCCCATAGTAACGCCAATAGGGACTTTCCATTGACGTCAATGGGTGGAGTATT
TACGGTAAACTGCCCACTTGGCAGTACATCAAGTGTATCATATGCCAAGTACGCCCCCTATTGACGTCAA
TGACGGTAAATGGCCCGCCTGGCATTATGCCCAGTACATGACCTTATGGGACTTTCCTACTTGGCAGTAC
ATCTACGTATTAGTCATCGCTATTACCATGCTAGAGAACCATCAGATGTTTCCAGGGTGCCCCAAGGACC
TGAAATGACCCTGTGCCTTATTTGAACTAACCAATCAGTTCGCTTCTCGCTTCTGTTCGCGCGCTTCTGC
TCCCCGAGCTCAATAAAAGAGCCCACAACCCCTCACTCGGCGCGCCAGTCCTCCGATTGACTGAGTCGCC
CGGGTACCCGTGTATCCAATAAACCCTCTTGCAGTTGCATCCGACTTGTGGTCTCGCTGTTCCTTGGGAG
GGTCTCCTCTGAGTGATTGACTACCCGTCAGCGGGGGTCTTTCATTTGGGGGCTCGTCCGGGATCGGGAG
ACCCCTGCCCAGGGACCACCGACCCACCACCGGGAGGTAAGCTGGCCAGCAACTTATCTGTGTCTGTCCG
ATTGTCTAGTGTCTATGACTGATTTTATGCGCCTGCGTCGGTACTAGTTAGCTAACTAGCTCTGTATCTG
GCGGACCCGTGGTGGAACTGACGAGTTCGGAACACCCGGCCGCAACCCTGGGAGACGTCCCAGGGACTTC
GGGGGCCGTTTTTGTGGCCCGACCTGAGTCCAAAAATCCCGATCGTTTTGGACTCTTTGGTGCACCCCCC
TTAGAGGAGGGATATGTGGTTCTGGTAGGAGACGAGAACCTAAAACAGTTCCCGCCTCCGTCTGAATTTT
TGCTTTCGGTTTGGGACCGAAGCCGCGCCGCGCGTCTTGTCTGCTGCAGCATCGTTCTGTGTTGTCTCTG
TCTGACTGTGTTTCTGTATTTGTCTGAAAATATGGGCCCGGGCCAGACTGTTACCACTCCCTTAAGTTTG
ACCTTAGGTCACTGGAAAGATGTCGAGCGGATCGCTCACAACCAGTCGGTAGATGTCAAGAAGAGACGTT
GGGTTACCTTCTGCTCTGCAGAATGGCCAACCTTTAACGTCGGATGGCCGCGAGACGGCACCTTTAACCG
AGACCTCATCACCCAGGTTAAGATCAAGGTCTTTTCACCTGGCCCGCATGGACACCCAGACCAGGTCCCC
TACATCGTGACCTGGGAAGCCTTGGCTTTTGACCCCCCTCCCTGGGTCAAGCCCTTTGTACACCCTAAGC
CTCCGCCTCCTCTTCCTCCATCCGCCCCGTCTCTCCCCCTTGAACCTCCTCGTTCGACCCCGCCTCGATC
CTCCCTTTATCCAGCCCTCACTCCTTCTCTAGGCGCCCCCATATGGCCATATGAGATCTTATATGGGGCA
CCCCCGCCCCTTGTAAACTTCCCTGACCCTGACATGACAAGAGTTACTAACAGCCCCTCTCTCCAAGCTC
ACTTACAGGCTCTCTACTTAGTCCAGCACGAAGTCTGGAGACCTCTGGCGGCAGCCTACCAAGAACAACT
GGACCGACCGGTGGTACCTCACCCTTACCGAGTCGGCGACACAGTGTGGGTCCGCCGACACCAGACTAAG
AACCTAGAACCTCGCTGGAAAGGACCTTACACAGTCCTGCTGACCACCCCCACCGCCCTCAAAGTAGACG
GCATCGCAGCTTGGATACACGCCGCCCACGTGAAGGCTGCCGACCCCGGGGGTGGACCATCCTCTAGACT
GCCGGATCTGCCATCGATATAAAGCTTGCCACCATGGTGAGCAAGGGCGAGGAGCTGTTCACCGGGGTGG
TGCCCATCCTGGTCGAGCTGGACGGCGACGTAAACGGCCACAAGTTCAGCGTGTCCGGCGAGGGCGAGGG
CGATGCCACCTACGGCAAGCTGACCCTGAAGTTCATCTGCACCACCGGCAAGCTGCCCGTGCCCTGGCCC
ACCCTCGTGACCACCCTGACCTACGGCGTGCAGTGCTTCAGCCGCTACCCCGACCACATGAAGCAGCACG
ACTTCTTCAAGTCCGCCATGCCCGAAGGCTACGTCCAGGAGCGCACCATCTTCTTCAAGGACGACGGCAA
CTACAAGACCCGCGCCGAGGTGAAGTTCGAGGGCGACACCCTGGTGAACCGCATCGAGCTGAAGGGCATC
GACTTCAAGGAGGACGGCAACATCCTGGGGCACAAGCTGGAGTACAACTACAACAGCCACAACGTCTATA
TCATGGCCGACAAGCAGAAGAACGGCATCAAGGTGAACTTCAAGATCCGCCACAACATCGAGGACGGCAG
CGTGCAGCTCGCCGACCACTACCAGCAGAACACCCCCATCGGCGACGGCCCCGTGCTGCTGCCCGACAAC
CACTACCTGAGCACCCAGTCCGCCCTGAGCAAAGACCCCAACGAGAAGCGCGATCACATGGTCCTGCTGG
AGTTCGTGACCGCCGCCGGGATCACTCTCGGCATGGACGAGCTGTACAAGGGTTCAGGCTCGGGATCCGG
GAATTCAAGCAAAGACGGCCAGCAGCAACAAAAGAAGTCTAAGACCAAGTGTGTAATCATGTAACTCGAG
AGCGGCCGCTACGTAAATTCCGCCCCCCCCCCTAACGTTACTGGCCGAAGCCGCTTGGAATAAGGCCGGT
GTGCGTTTGTCTATATGTTATTTTCCACCATATTGCCGTCTTTTGGCAATGTGAGGGCCCGGAAACCTGG
CCCTGTCTTCTTGACGAGCATTCCTAGGGGTCTTTCCCCTCTCGCCAAAGGAATGCAAGGTCTGTTGAAT
GTCGTGAAGGAAGCAGTTCCTCTGGAAGTTTCTTGAAGACAAACAACGTCTGTAGCGACCCTTTGCAGGC
AGCGGAACCCCCCACCTGGCGACAGGTGCCTCTGCGGCCAAAAGCCACGTGTATAAGATACACCTGCAAA
GGCGGCACAACCCCAGTGCCACGTTGTGAGTTGGATAGTTGTGGAAAGAGTCAAATGGCTCTCCTCAAGC
GTATTCAACAAGGGGCTGAAGGATGCCCAGAAGGTACCCCATTGTATGGGATCTGATCTGGGGCCTCGGT
GCACATGCTTTACATGTGTTTAGTCGAGGTTAAAAAAACGTCTAGGCCCCCCGAACCACGGGGACGTGGT
TTTCCTTTGAAAAACACGATGATAATATGGCCACAACCGTCGACATGACCGAGTACAAGCCCACGGTGCG
CCTCGCCACCCGCGACGACGTCCCCCGGGCCGTACGCACCCTCGCCGCCGCGTTCGCCGACTACCCCGCC
ACGCGCCACACCGTCGACCCGGACCGCCACATCGAGCGGGTCACCGAGCTGCAAGAACTCTTCCTCACGC
GCGTCGGGCTCGACATCGGCAAGGTGTGGGTCGCGGACGACGGCGCCGCGGTGGCGGTCTGGACCACGCC
GGAGAGCGTCGAAGCGGGGGCGGTGTTCGCCGAGATCGGCCCGCGCATGGCCGAGTTGAGCGGTTCCCGG
CTGGCCGCGCAGCAACAGATGGAAGGCCTCCTGGCGCCGCACCGGCCCAAGGAGCCCGCGTGGTTCCTGG
CCACCGTCGGCGTCTCGCCCGACCACCAGGGCAAGGGTCTGGGCAGCGCCGTCGTGCTCCCCGGAGTGGA
GGCGGCCGAGCGCGCCGGGGTGCCCGCCTTCCTGGAGACCTCCGCGCCCCGCAACCTCCCCTTCTACGAG
CGGCTCGGCTTCACCGTCACCGCCGACGTCGAGGTGCCCGAAGGACCGCGCACCTGGTGCATGACCCGCA
AGCCCGGTGCCTGAGTCGACCGCCCGCCCCACGACCCGCAGCGCCCGACCGAAAGGAGCGCACGACCCCA
TGGCTCGACGATAAAATAAAAGATTTTATTTAGTCTCCAGAAAAAGGGGGGAATGAAAGACCCCACCTGT
AGGTTTGGCAAGCTAGCTTAAGTAACGCCATTTTGCAAGGCATGGAAAAATACATAACTGAGAATAGAGA
AGTTCAGATCAAGGTCAGGAACAGATGGAACAGCTGAATATGGGCCAAACAGGATATCTGTGGTAAGCAG
TTCCTGCCCCGGCTCAGGGCCAAGAACAGATGGAACAGCTGAATATGGGCCAAACAGGATATCTGTGGTA
AGCAGTTCCTGCCCCGGCTCAGGGCCAAGAACAGATGGTCCCCAGATGCGGTCCAGCCCTCAGCAGTTTC
TAGAGAACCATCAGATGTTTCCAGGGTGCCCCAAGGACCTGAAATGACCCTGTGCCTTATTTGAACTAAC
CAATCAGTTCGCTTCTCGCTTCTGTTCGCGCGCTTCTGCTCCCCGAGCTCAATAAAAGAGCCCACAACCC
CTCACTCGGCGCGCCAGTCCTCCGATTGACTGAGTCGCCCGGGTACCCGTGTATCCAATAAACCCTCTTG
CAGTTGCATCCGACTTGTGGTCTCGCTGTTCCTTGGGAGGGTCTCCTCTGAGTGATTGACTACCCGTCAG
CGGGGGTCTTTCACATGCAGCATGTATCAAAATTAATTTGGTTTTTTTTCTTAAGTATTTACATTAAATG
GCCATAGTTGCATTAATGAATCGGCCAACGCGCGGGGAGAGGCGGTTTGCGTATTGGGCGCTCTTCCGCT
TCCTCGCTCACTGACTCGCTGCGCTCGGTCGTTCGGCTGCGGCGAGCGGTATCAGCTCACTCAAAGGCGG
TAATACGGTTATCCACAGAATCAGGGGATAACGCAGGAAAGAACATGTGAGCAAAAGGCCAGCAAAAGGC
CAGGAACCGTAAAAAGGCCGCGTTGCTGGCGTTTTTCCATAGGCTCCGCCCCCCTGACGAGCATCACAAA
AATCGACGCTCAAGTCAGAGGTGGCGAAACCCGACAGGACTATAAAGATACCAGGCGTTTCCCCCTGGAA
GCTCCCTCGTGCGCTCTCCTGTTCCGACCCTGCCGCTTACCGGATACCTGTCCGCCTTTCTCCCTTCGGG
AAGCGTGGCGCTTTCTCATAGCTCACGCTGTAGGTATCTCAGTTCGGTGTAGGTCGTTCGCTCCAAGCTG
GGCTGTGTGCACGAACCCCCCGTTCAGCCCGACCGCTGCGCCTTATCCGGTAACTATCGTCTTGAGTCCA
ACCCGGTAAGACACGACTTATCGCCACTGGCAGCAGCCACTGGTAACAGGATTAGCAGAGCGAGGTATGT
AGGCGGTGCTACAGAGTTCTTGAAGTGGTGGCCTAACTACGGCTACACTAGAAGAACAGTATTTGGTATC
TGCGCTCTGCTGAAGCCAGTTACCTTCGGAAAAAGAGTTGGTAGCTCTTGATCCGGCAAACAAACCACCG
CTGGTAGCGGTGGTTTTTTTGTTTGCAAGCAGCAGATTACGCGCAGAAAAAAAGGATCTCAAGAAGATCC
TTTGATCTTTTCTACGGGGTCTGACGCTCAGTGGAACGAAAACTCACGTTAAGGGATTTTGGTCATGAGA
TTATCAAAAAGGATCTTCACCTAGATCCTTTTGCGGCCGGCCGCAAATCAATCTAAAGTATATATGAGTA
AACTTGGTCTGACAGTTACCAATGCTTAATCAGTGAGGCACCTATCTCAGCGATCTGTCTATTTCGTTCA
TCCATAGTTGCCTGACTCCCCGTCGTGTAGATAACTACGATACGGGAGGGCTTACCATCTGGCCCCAGTG
CTGCAATGATACCGCGAGACCCACGCTCACCGGCTCCAGATTTATCAGCAATAAACCAGCCAGCCGGAAG
GGCCGAGCGCAGAAGTGGTCCTGCAACTTTATCCGCCTCCATCCAGTCTATTAATTGTTGCCGGGAAGCT
AGAGTAAGTAGTTCGCCAGTTAATAGTTTGCGCAACGTTGTTGCCATTGCTACAGGCATCGTGGTGTCAC
GCTCGTCGTTTGGTATGGCTTCATTCAGCTCCGGTTCCCAACGATCAAGGCGAGTTACATGATCCCCCAT
GTTGTGCAAAAAAGCGGTTAGCTCCTTCGGTCCTCCGATCGTTGTCAGAAGTAAGTTGGCCGCAGTGTTA
TCACTCATGGTTATGGCAGCACTGCATAATTCTCTTACTGTCATGCCATCCGTAAGATGCTTTTCTGTGA
CTGGTGAGTACTCAACCAAGTCATTCTGAGAATAGTGTATGCGGCGACCGAGTTGCTCTTGCCCGGCGTC
AACACGGGATAATACCGCGCCACATAGCAGAACTTTAAAAGTGCTCATCATTGGAAAACGTTCTTCGGGG
CGAAAACTCTCAAGGATCTTACCGCTGTTGAGATCCAGTTCGATGTAACCCACTCGTGCACCCAACTGAT
CTTCAGCATCTTTTACTTTCACCAGCGTTTCTGGGTGAGCAAAAACAGGAAGGCAAAATGCCGCAAAAAA
GGGAATAAGGGCGACACGGAAATGTTGAATACTCATACTCTTCCTTTTTCAATATTATTGAAGCATTTAT
CAGGGTTATTGTCTCATGAGCGGATACATATTTGAATGTATTTAGAAAAATAAACAAATAGGGGTTCCGC
GCACATTTCCCCGAAAAGTGCCACCTGACGTCTAAGAAACCATTATTATCATGACATTAACCTATAAAAA
TAGGCGTATCACGAGGCCCTTTCGTCTTCACTATAGGAGCTTGGCCCATTGCATACGTTGTATCCATATC
ATAATATGTACATTTATATTGGCTCATGTCCAACATTACCGCCATGTT
